>Addgene plasmid #72961 | pBP-ORF-eCFP | depositor full sequence | sequence record 447498 | pBP-ORF-eCFP sequence 2799 bps
TATGGTGAGCAAGGGCGAGGAGCTGTTCACCGGGGTGGTGCCCATCCTGGTCGAGCTGGACGGCGACGTG
AACGGCCACAAGTTCAGCGTGTCCGGCGAGGGCGAGGGCGATGCCACCTACGGCAAGCTGACCCTGAAGT
TCATCTGCACCACCGGCAAGCTGCCCGTGCCCTGGCCCACCCTCGTGACCACCCTGACCTGGGGCGTGCA
GTGCTTCAGCCGCTACCCCGACCACATGAAGCAGCACGACTTCTTCAAGTCCGCCATGCCCGAAGGCTAC
GTCCAGGAGCGCACCATCTTCTTCAAGGACGACGGCAACTACAAGACCCGCGCCGAGGTGAAGTTCGAGG
GCGACACCCTGGTGAACCGCATCGAGCTGAAGGGCATCGACTTCAAGGAGGACGGCAACATCCTGGGGCA
CAAGCTGGAGTACAACTACATCAGCCACAACGTCTATATCACCGCCGACAAGCAGAAGAACGGCATCAAG
GCCAACTTCAAGATCCGCCACAACATCGAGGACGGCAGCGTGCAGCTCGCCGACCACTACCAGCAGAACA
CCCCCATCGGCGACGGCCCCGTGCTGCTGCCCGACAACCACTACCTGAGCACCCAGTCCGCCCTGAGCAA
AGACCCCAACGAGAAGCGCGATCACATGGTCCTGCTGGAGTTCGTGACCGCCGCCTAAGGATCCTCGAAG
AGACCCATGCCGTCTCATTAGCTGCAGTCCGGCAAAAAAGGGCAAGGTGTCACCACCCTGCCCTTTTTCT
TTAAAACCGAAAAGATTACTTCGCGTTATGCAGGCTTCCTCGCTCACTGACTCGCTGCGCTCGGTCGTTC
GGCTGCGGCGAGCGGTATCAGCTCACTCAAAGGCGGTAATACGGTTATCCACAGAATCAGGGGATAACGC
AGGAAAGAACATGTGAGCAAAAGGCCAGCAAAAGGCCAGGAACCGTAAAAAGGCCGCGTTGCTGGCGTTT
TTCCACAGGCTCCGCCCCCCTGACGAGCATCACAAAAATCGACGCTCAAGTCAGAGGTGGCGAAACCCGA
CAGGACTATAAAGATACCAGGCGTTTCCCCCTGGAAGCTCCCTCGTGCGCTCTCCTGTTCCGACCCTGCC
GCTTACCGGATACCTGTCCGCCTTTCTCCCTTCGGGAAGCGTGGCGCTTTCTCATAGCTCACGCTGTAGG
TATCTCAGTTCGGTGTAGGTCGTTCGCTCCAAGCTGGGCTGTGTGCACGAACCCCCCGTTCAGCCCGACC
GCTGCGCCTTATCCGGTAACTATCGTCTTGAGTCCAACCCGGTAAGACACGACTTATCGCCACTGGCAGC
AGCCACTGGTAACAGGATTAGCAGAGCGAGGTATGTAGGCGGTGCTACAGAGTTCTTGAAGTGGTGGCCT
AACTACGGCTACACTAGAAGAACAGTATTTGGTATCTGCGCTCTGCTGAAGCCAGTTACCTTCGGAAAAA
GAGTTGGTAGCTCTTGATCCGGCAAACAAACCACCGCTGGTAGCGGTGGTTTTTTTGTTTGCAAGCAGCA
GATTACGCGCAGAAAAAAAGGATCTCAAGAAGATCCTTTGATCTTTTCTACGGGGTCTGACGCTCAGTGG
AACGAAAACTCACGTTAAGGGATTTTGGTCATGAGATTATCAAAAAGGATCTTCACCTAGATCCTTTTAA
ATTAAAAATGAAGTTTTAAATCAATCTAAAGTATATATGAGTAAACTTGGTCTGACAGCTCGAGGCTTGG
ATTCTCACCAATAAAAAACGCCCGGCGGCAACCGAGCGTTCTGAACAAATCCAGATGGAGTTCTGAGGTC
ATTACTGGATCTATCAACAGGAGTCCAAGCGAGCTCGATATCAAATTACGCCCCGCCCTGCCACTCATCG
CAGTACTGTTGTAATTCATTAAGCATTCTGCCGACATGGAAGCCATCACAAACGGCATGATGAACCTGAA
TCGCCAGCGGCATCAGCACCTTGTCGCCTTGCGTATAATATTTGCCCATGGTGAAAACGGGGGCGAAGAA
GTTGTCCATATTGGCCACGTTTAAATCAAAACTGGTGAAACTCACCCAGGGATTGGCTGACACGAAAAAC
ATATTCTCAATAAACCCTTTAGGGAAATAGGCCAGGTTTTCACCGTAACACGCCACATCTTGCGAATATA
TGTGTAGAAACTGCCGGAAATCGTCGTGGTATTCACTCCAGAGCGATGAAAACGTTTCAGTTTGCTCATG
GAAAACGGTGTAACAAGGGTGAACACTATCCCATATCACCAGCTCACCGTCTTTCATTGCCATACGAAAT
TCCGGATGAGCATTCATCAGGCGGGCAAGAATGTGAATAAAGGCCGGATAAAACTTGTGCTTATTTTTCT
TTACGGTCTTTAAAAAGGCCGTAATATCCAGCTGAACGGTCTGGTTATAGGTACATTGAGCAACTGACTG
AAATGCCTCAAAATGTTCTTTACGATGCCATTGGGATATATCAACGGTGGTATATCCAGTGATTTTTTTC
TCCATTTTAGCTTCCTTAGCTCCTGAAAATCTCGATAACTCAAAAAATACGCCCGGTAGTGATCTTATTT
CATTATGGTGAAAGTTGGAACCTCTTACGTGCCCGATCAACTCGAGTGCCACCTGACGTCTAAGAAACCA
TTATTATCATGACATTAACCTATAAAAATAGGCGTATCACGAGGCAGAATTTCAGATAAAAAAAATCCTT
AGCTTTCGCTAAGGATGATTTCTGGAATTCGCGGCCGCTTCTAGAATCTAGAGACGCATAGGTCTCACA
Features (pLannotate 1.2.2; 8 found; start..end, strand, type, name):
      8..685     +  CDS            Enhanced Cyan-Emitting GFP: Enhanced Cyan-Emitting GFP is a basic (constitutively fluorescent) cyan fluorescent protein published in 2002, derived from Aequorea victoria.
    728..785     +  terminator     his operon terminator: This putative transcriptin terminator from the E. coli his operon has a 2-bp deletion introduced during synthesis. Its efficiency has not been determined.
    980..1568    -  rep_origin     ori: high-copy-number ColE1/pMB1/pBR322/pUC origin of replication
   1751..1845    -  terminator     lambda t0 terminator: transcription terminator from phage lambda
   1869..2525    -  CDS            cat: CAT_ECOLX - Experimental evidence at protein level: Swiss-Prot protein existence level 1. This enzyme is an effector of chloramphenicol resistance in bacteria. From Escherichia coli. This protein is used as a marker in many commonly used cloning vectors, such as pACYC184.
   2526..2623    -  promoter       cat promoter: promoter of the E. coli cat gene encoding chloramphenicol acetyltransferase
   2709..2752    -  terminator     bacterial terminator: putative bacterial transcription terminator
   2755..2774    +  misc_feature   BioBrick prefix: BioBrick prefix for parts that start with "ATG"
