[The description below was written by a language model from this plasmid's Addgene catalogue record and pLannotate feature annotations shown in this document.]
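Description:
pBP-ORF-eCFP is a Level 0 entry vector from the EcoFlex modular cloning (MoClo) kit for E. coli synthetic biology. It stores the open reading frame for enhanced cyan fluorescent protein (eCFP) as a standardised part. It is built on the iGEM pSB1C3 backbone and is propagated in E. coli at high copy from a ColE1/pUC-type origin of replication. Selection is with chloramphenicol, conferred by a cat gene driven by its native promoter and followed by the phage lambda t0 terminator. According to the record, the cat coding sequence carries a silent C435G nucleotide change that removes a BsmBI site. Removing the site presumably keeps the backbone compatible with the Type IIS restriction enzymes used in hierarchical Golden Gate-style assembly.

The annotated full sequence (about 2.8 kb) shows the eCFP coding sequence, an Aequorea victoria GFP-derived, constitutively fluorescent cyan protein. No promoter or ribosome binding site is annotated upstream of it. This fits its role as a bare ORF part that is not expected to be expressed from this plasmid and is instead combined with promoter, RBS, tag and terminator parts in a higher-level assembly. The insert region is flanked by insulating backbone terminators (a his operon terminator downstream and a putative bacterial terminator upstream) and by a remnant BioBrick prefix inherited from pSB1C3. The record lists the cloning sites flanking the insert as unknown, and the feature table does not annotate the Type IIS sites or overhangs. The plasmid is typically used as a source of a cyan fluorescent reporter ORF for building transcription units and multigene constructs in E. coli.
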