Addgene plasmid #72961: pBP-ORF-eCFP
Purpose: Level 0 Entry vector" ORF - eCFP"
Depositing lab: Paul Freemont. Depositing organization: Imperial College London. Publication: EcoFlex: A Multifunctional MoClo Kit for E. coli Synthetic Biology. Moore SJ, Lai HE, Kelwick RJ, Chee SM, Bell DJ, Polizzi KM, Freemont PS. ACS Synth Biol. 2016 May 2. 10.1021/acssynbio.6b00031 PubMed 27096716.
Backbone
  Vector backbone: pSB1C3
  Backbone manufacturer: iGEM
  Backbone size w/o insert (bp): 2784
  Vector type: Synthetic Biology
Growth in bacteria
  Bacterial resistance: Chloramphenicol, 25 μg/mL
  Growth temperature: 37°C
  Growth strain: JM109
  Copy number: High Copy
Gene/Insert
  Gene/Insert name: Enhanced cyan fluorescent protein (eCFP)
  Species: Synthetic
  Mutation: CAT gene - C435G (nucleotide) - silent mutagenesis to remove BsmBI site
  Cloning method: Restriction Enzyme; 5′ cloning site Unknown (unknown if destroyed); 3′ cloning site Unknown (unknown if destroyed)
  Sequencing primers: 5′ VF2 (5' tgccacctgacgtctaagaa 3'); 3′ VR (5' attaccgcctttgagtgagc 3')
Terms and licenses: Academic/Nonprofit Terms; Industry Terms: Not Available to Industry
How to cite: pBP-ORF-eCFP was a gift from Paul Freemont (Addgene plasmid # 72961 ; http://n2t.net/addgene:72961 ; RRID:Addgene_72961)
