>Addgene plasmid #72961 | pBP-ORF-eCFP | addgene partial sequence | sequence record 140569 | RNAde-BB-1F 5'-tgccacctgacgtctaagaa-3'
ATAGGCGTATCACGAGGCAGAATTTCAGATAAAAAAAATCCTTAGCTTTCGCTAAGGATGATTTCTGGAA
TTCGCGGCCGCTTCTAGAATCTAGAGACGCATAGGTCTCACATATGGTGAGCAAGGGCGAGGAGCTGTTC
ACCGGGGTGGTGCCCATCCTGGTCGAGCTGGACGGCGACGTGAACGGCCACAAGTTCAGCGTGTCCGGCG
AGGGCGAGGGCGATGCCACCTACGGCAAGCTGACCCTGAAGTTCATCTGCACCACCGGCAAGCTGCCCGT
GCCCTGGCCCACCCTCGTGACCACCCTGACCTGGGGCGTGCAGTGCTTCAGCCGCTACCCCGACCACATG
AAGCAGCACGACTTCTTCAAGTCCGCCATGCCCGAAGGCTACGTCCAGGAGCGCACCATCTTCTTCAAGG
ACGACGGCAACTACAAGACCCGCGCCGAGGTGAAGTTCGAGGGCGACACCCTGGTGAACCGCATCGAGCT
GAAGGGCATCGACTTCAAGGAGGACGGCAACATCCTGGGGCACAAGCTGGAGTACAACTACATCAGCCAC
AACGTCTATATCACCGCCGACAAGCAGAAGAACGGCATCAAGGCCAACTTCAAGATCCGCCACAACATCG
AGGACGGCAGCGTGCAGCTCGCCGACCACTACCAGCAGAACACCCCCATCGGCGACGGCCCCGTGCTGCT
GCCCGACAACCACTACCTGAGCACCCAGTCCGCCCTGAGCAAAGACCCCAACGAGAAGCGCGATCACATG
GTCCTGCTGGAGTTCGTGACCGCCGCCTAAGGATCCTCGAAGAGACCCATGCCGTCTCATTAGCTGCAGT
CCGGCAAA
