>Addgene plasmid #72961 | pBP-ORF-eCFP | depositor partial sequence | sequence record 140570 | Partial sequence
GGTCTCACATATGGTGAGCAAGGGCGAGGAGCTGTTCACCGGGGTGGTGCCCATCCTGGTCGAGCTGGAC
GGCGACGTGAACGGCCACAAGTTCAGCGTGTCCGGCGAGGGCGAGGGCGATGCCACCTACGGCAAGCTGA
CCCTGAAGTTCATCTGCACCACCGGCAAGCTGCCCGTGCCCTGGCCCACCCTCGTGACCACCCTGACCTG
GGGCGTGCAGTGCTTCAGCCGCTACCCCGACCACATGAAGCAGCACGACTTCTTCAAGTCCGCCATGCCC
GAAGGCTACGTCCAGGAGCGCACCATCTTCTTCAAGGACGACGGCAACTACAAGACCCGCGCCGAGGTGA
AGTTCGAGGGCGACACCCTGGTGAACCGCATCGAGCTGAAGGGCATCGACTTCAAGGAGGACGGCAACAT
CCTGGGGCACAAGCTGGAGTACAACTACATCAGCCACAACGTCTATATCACCGCCGACAAGCAGAAGAAC
GGCATCAAGGCCAACTTCAAGATCCGCCACAACATCGAGGACGGCAGCGTGCAGCTCGCCGACCACTACC
AGCAGAACACCCCCATCGGCGACGGCCCCGTGCTGCTGCCCGACAACCACTACCTGAGCACCCAGTCCGC
CCTGAGCAAAGACCCCAACGAGAAGCGCGATCACATGGTCCTGCTGGAGTTCGTGACCGCCGCCTAAGGA
TCCTCGAAGAGACC
