>Addgene plasmid #72961 | pBP-ORF-eCFP | addgene partial sequence | sequence record 141377 | RNAde-BB-2R 5'-attaccgcctttgagtgagc -3'
GCAGCGAGTCAGTGAGCGAGGAAGCCTGCATAACGCGAAGTAATCTTTTCGGTTTTAAAGAAAAAGGGCA
GGGTGGTGACACCTTGCCCTTTTTTGCCGGACTGCAGCTAATGAGACGGCATGGGTCTCTTCGAGGATCC
TTAGGCGGCGGTCACGAACTCCAGCAGGACCATGTGATCGCGCTTCTCGTTGGGGTCTTTGCTCAGGGCG
GACTGGGTGCTCAGGTAGTGGTTGTCGGGCAGCAGCACGGGGCCGTCGCCGATGGGGGTGTTCTGCTGGT
AGTGGTCGGCGAGCTGCACGCTGCCGTCCTCGATGTTGTGGCGGATCTTGAAGTTGGCCTTGATGCCGTT
CTTCTGCTTGTCGGCGGTGATATAGACGTTGTGGCTGATGTAGTTGTACTCCAGCTTGTGCCCCAGGATG
TTGCCGTCCTCCTTGAAGTCGATGCCCTTCAGCTCGATGCGGTTCACCAGGGTGTCGCCCTCGAACTTCA
CCTCGGCGCGGGTCTTGTAGTTGCCGTCGTCCTTGAAGAAGATGGTGCGCTCCTGGACGTAGCCTTCGGG
CATGGCGGACTTGAAGAAGTCGTGCTGCTTCATGTGGTCGGGGTAGCGGCTGAAGCACTGCACGCCCCAG
GTCAGGGTGGTCACGAGGGTGGGCCAGGGCACGGGCAGCTTGCCGGTGGTGCAGATGAACTTCAGGGTCA
GCTTGCCGTAGGTGGCATCGCCCTCGCCCTCGCCGGACACGCTGAACTTGTGGCCGTTCACGTCGCCGTC
CAGCTCGACCAGGATGGGCACCACCCCGGTGAACAGCTCCTCGCCCTTGCTCACCATATGTGAGACCTAT
GCGTCTCTAGATTCTAGAAGCGGCCGCGAATTCCAGAA
